>Addgene plasmid #235108 | VN1335 pB2Hws_v9_cI-Asf1B+rpoA-IP4 | addgene full sequence | sequence record 469184 | Addgene NGS Result
GGCAGCATCACCCGACGCACTTTGCGCCGAATAAATACCTGTGACGGAAGATCACTTCGCAGAATAAATA
AATCCTGGTGTCCCTGTTGATACCGGGAAGCCCTGGGCCAACTTTTGGCGAAAATGAGACGTTGATCGGC
ACGTAAGAGGTTCCAACTTTCACCATAATGAAATAAGATCACTACCGGGCGTATTTTTTGAGTTATCGAG
ATTTTCAGGAGCTAAGGAAGCTAAAATGGAGAAAAAAATCACTGGATATACCACCGTTGATATATCCCAA
TGGCATCGTAAAGAACATTTTGAGGCATTTCAGTCAGTTGCTCAATGTACCTATAACCAGACCGTTCAGC
TGGATATTACGGCCTTTTTAAAGACCGTAAAGAAAAATAAGCACAAGTTTTATCCGGCCTTTATTCACAT
TCTTGCCCGCCTGATGAATGCTCATCCGGAATTCCGTATGGCAATGAAAGACGGTGAGCTGGTGATATGG
GATAGTGTTCACCCTTGTTACACCGTTTTCCATGAGCAAACTGAAACGTTTTCATCGCTCTGGAGTGAAT
ACCACGACGATTTCCGGCAGTTTCTACACATATATTCGCAAGATGTGGCGTGTTACGGTGAAAACCTGGC
CTATTTCCCTAAAGGGTTTATTGAGAATATGTTTTTCGTCTCAGCCAATCCCTGGGTGAGTTTCACCAGT
TTTGATTTAAACGTGGCCAATATGGACAACTTCTTCGCCCCCGTTTTCACCATGGGCAAATATTATACGC
AAGGCGACAAGGTGCTGATGCCGCTGGCGATTCAGGTTCATCATGCCGTTTGTGATGGCTTCCATGTCGG
CAGAATGCTTAATGAATTACAACAGTACTGCGATGAGTGGCAGGGCGGGGCGTAATTTTTTTAAGGCAGT
TATTGGTGCCCTTAAACGCCTGGTTGCTACGCCTGAATAAGTGATAATAAGCGGATGAATGGCAGAAATT
CGAAAGCAAATTCGACCCGGTCGTCGGTTCAGGGCAGGGTCGTTAAATAGCCGCTTATGTCTATTGCTGG
TTTACCGGTTTATTGACTACCGGAAGCAGTGTGACCGTGTGCTTCTCAAATGCCTGAGGCCAGTTTGCTC
AGGCTCTCCCCGTGGAGGTAATAATTGACGATATGATCATTTATTCTGCCTCCCAGAGCCTGATAAAAAC
GGTTAGCGCTTCGTTAATACAGATGTAGGTGTTCCACAGGGTAGCCAGCAGCATCCTGCGATGCAGATCT
GTAAGGTAAGAGCTCTTATCAGTTATCCCAATTGATATGGAAGCGGGTAACACGCGGATTGGATGCCAGA
ATGTTGCGTTGCAGCTGACTAAAATCCGGTTTCATCGGCGGATTTTCACGCAGTTCCGGGTTCAGGTATT
CATTGTTAACGTAATAACCCACGCGGATGAATTCCTGGCCGTGATACGTGCAGGTAATCAGAACCACCGT
GACACCAACTGCGTCGGTTTCCGGAATCAGCGACGGGTTCGGAGCATCTGCTTGGAAAACAAACATATGA
CGACCTGCCGGGACCGGGCCCACCAGGACTGAGTCCAGGATCTGATCAAATTCTTCAGATTCCGCGCTGC
CCACATAGATAATTTTCCATTCCAGGTCATCGGCCAGCGCTTCGGAACATTCAAACGAGATTTCAAAGCG
GAACGGGCTATGGAACGGGGACGGATTTTCCAGCACTGCCACATTCAGCACCGAGACTTTCGCCATTGCG
GTACCGCCAAACGTCTCTTCAGGCCACTGACTAGCGATAACTTTCCCCACAACGGAACAACTCTCATTGC
ATGGGATCATTGGGTACTGTGGGTTTAGTGGTTGTAAAAACACCTGACCGCTATCCCTGATCAGTTTCTT
GAAGGTAAACTCATCACCCCCAAGTCTGGCTATGCAGAAATCACCTGGCTCAACAGCCTGCTCAGGGTCA
ACGAGAATTAACATTCCGTCAGGAAAGCTTGGCTTGGAGCCTGTTGGTGCGGTCATGGAATTACCTTCAA
CCTCAAGCCAGAATGCAGAATCACTGGCTTTTTTGGTTGTGCTTACCCATCTCTCCGCATCACCTTTGGT
AAAGGTTCTAAGCTCAGGTGAGAACATCCCTGCCTGAACATGAGAAAAAACAGGGTACTCATACTCACTT
CTAAGTGACGGCTGCATACTAACCGCTTCATACATCTCGTAGATTTCTCTGGCGATTGAAGGGCTAAATT
CTTCAACGCTAACTTTGAGAATTTTTGCAAGCAATGCGGCGTTATAAGCATTTAATGCATTGATGCCATT
AAATAAAGCACCAACGCCTGACTGCCCCATCCCCATCTTGTCTGCGACAGACGGCTGGGATAAGCCAAGT
TCATTTTTCTTTTTTTCATAAATTGCTTTAAGGCGACGTGCGTCCTCAAGCTGCTCTTGTGTTAATGGTT
TCTTTTTTGTGCTCATACGCTGTTTCCTGTGTGAAATTGTTATCCGCTCACAATTCCACACATTATACGA
GCCGGAAGCATAAAGTGTAAAGCCTGGGGTGCCTAATGAGTGAGAATTAGCTTATCGATGATAAGCTGTC
AAACATGAGAATTACAACTTATATCGTATGGGGCTGACTTCAGGTGCTACATTTGAAGAGATAAATTGCA
CTGAAATCTAGATGTCTCCAGACCGCTAGTAGACGAGTCCATGTGCTGGCGTTCAAATTTCGCAGCAGCG
GTTTCTTTACCAGACTCGAGAGCGAGGCTCTTCAAGCTCGCAAAATTGCTCTTCAAGCTCGCAAAAAACC
CCGCCCCTGACAGGGCGGGGTTTTTTCGCGTTCGATCCCGCGAAATTTAATTAACCAACACCGCCAGAGA
TACATTAGGCACCCCAGGCTTGACACTTTATGCTTCCGGCTCGGATACTGTGTGGAATTGAAAGAGGAAC
GTACGATGGTCAGTAAAGGCGAAGAGTTGTTTACGGGTGTAGTACCGATTTTAGTGGAACTCGATGGAGA
TGTGAATGGGCATAAATTTTCGGTTTCAGGTGAAGGTGAAGGAGATGCCACCTATGGCAAACTGACGCTG
AAGTTCATCTGTACGACAGGCAAACTGCCTGTTCCGTGGCCAACACTGGTTACTACGCTGACCTATGGCG
TTCAATGCTTTTCGCGTTATCCGGACCACATGAAACAGCATGACTTCTTTAAATCCGCGATGCCTGAAGG
TTACGTACAAGAACGCACCATCTTCTTCAAAGATGACGGGAACTACAAAACCCGTGCAGAGGTCAAATTT
GAGGGTGACACCCTTGTGAATCGGATTGAGCTGAAAGGCATTGACTTTAAAGAAGATGGCAACATTCTGG
GTCATAAACTGGAGTACAACTACAACAGCCATAACGTGTATATCATGGCGGACAAACAGAAGAATGGGAT
CAAAGTGAATTTCAAGATTCGCCACAACATTGAAGATGGTAGTGTGCAGTTAGCCGACCACTATCAGCAG
AATACCCCGATTGGCGATGGCCCAGTCTTGCTGCCGGATAATCATTACCTTAGCACCCAATCTGCGTTAA
GCAAAGATCCCAACGAAAAGCGCGATCACATGGTCCTCCTGGAATTTGTGACTGCTGCAGGCATCACTTT
GGGTATGGATGAACTGTATAAGTGAAATTCCTGGTCCAGGAATTTCACATATTCAACGGGAAACGTCTTG
CTCTAGGCCGCGATTAAATTCCAACATGGATGCTGATTTATATGGGTATAAATGGGCTCGCGATAATGTC
GGGCAATCAGGTGCGACAATCTATCGATTGTATGGGAAGCCCGATGCGCCAGAGTTGTTTCTGAAACATG
GCAAAGGTAGCGTTGCCAATGATGTTACAGATGAGATGGTCAGACTAAACTGGCTGACGGAATTTATGCC
TCTTCCGACCATCAAGCATTTTATCCGTACTCCTGATGATGCATGGTTACTCACCACTGCGATCCCCGGG
AAAACAGCATTCCAGGTATTAGAAGAATATCCTGATTCAGGTGAAAATATTGTTGATGCGCTGGCAGTGT
TCCTGCGCCGGTTGCATTCGATTCCTGTTTGTAATTGTCCTTTTAACAGCGATCGCGTATTTCGTCTCGC
TCAGGCGCAATCACGAATGAATAACGGTTTGGTTGATGCGAGTGATTTTGATGACGAGCGTAATGGCTGG
CCTGTTGAACAAGTCTGGAAAGAAATGCATAAACTTTTGCCATTCTCACCGGATTCAGTCGTCACTCATG
GTGATTTCTCACTTGATAACCTTATTTTTGACGAGGGGAAATTAATAGGTTGTATTGATGTTGGACGAGT
CGGAATCGCAGACCGATACCAGGATCTTGCCATCCTATGGAACTGCCTCGGTGAGTTTTCTCCTTCATTA
CAGAAACGGCTTTTTCAAAAATATGGTATTGATAATCCTGATATGAATAAATTGCAGTTTCATTTGATGC
TCGATGAGTTTTTCTAAGACTAGTGAATTAATTCATGAGCGGATACATATTTGAATGTATTTAGAAAAAT
AAACAAATAGGGGTTCCGCGCACATTTCCCCGAAAAGTGCCACCTAAATTGTAAGCGTTAATATTTTGTT
AAAATTCGCGTTAAATTTTTGTTAAATCAGCTCATTTTTTAACCAATAGGCCGAAATCGGCAAAATCCCT
TATAAATCAAAAGAATAGACCGAGATAGGGT
[37 nt withheld, positions 4722-4758]
AAAGAACGTGGACTCCAACGTCAAAGG
[49 nt withheld, positions 4786-4834]
T
[41 nt withheld, positions 4836-4876]
T
[49 nt withheld, positions 4878-4926]
G
[122 nt withheld, positions 4928-5049]
AGATCTAAATAATAAAAAAGCCGGATTAATAATCTGGCTTTTTATATTCTCTCTCTAGTATATAAACGCA
GAAAGGCCCACCCGAAGGTGAGCCAGTGTGACGAACCCCCGCCTCAGAGTGGGAAAGCTAGAAATATTTT
ATCTGATTAATAAGATGATCTTCTTGAGATCGTTTTGGTCTGCGCGTAATCTCTTGCTCTGAAAACGAAA
AAACCGCCTTGCAGGGCGGTTTTTCGAAGGTTCTCTGAGCTACCAACTCTTTGAACCGAGGTAACTGGCT
TGGAGGAGCGCAGTCACCAAAACTTGTCCTTTCAGTTTAGCCTTAACCGGCGCATGACTTCAAGACTAAC
TCCTCTAAATCAATTACCAGTGGCTGCTGCCAGTGGTGCTTTTGCATGTCTTTCCGGGTTGGACTCAAGA
CGATAGTTACCGGATAAGGCGCAGCGGTCGGACTGAACGGGGGGTTCGTGCATACAGTCCAGCTTGGAGC
GAACTGCCTACCCGGAACTGAGTGTCAGGCGTGGAATGAGACAAACGCGGCCATAACAGCGGAATGACAC
CGGTAAACCGAAAGGCAGGAACAGGAGAGCGCACGAGGGAGCCGCCAGGGGGAAACGCCTGGTATCTTTA
TAGTCCTGTCGGGTTTCGCCACCACTGATTTGAGCGTCAGATTTCGTGATGCTTGTCAGGGGGGCGGAGC
CTATGGAAAAACGGCTTTGCCGCGGCCCTCTCACTTCCCTGTTAAGTATCTTCCTGGCATCTTCCAGGAA
ATCTCCGCCCCGTTCGTAAGCCATTTCCGCTCTCCGCAGTCGAACGACCGAGCGTAGCGAGTCAGTGCGA
ACGATCAAAAATAAGTGCCTTCCCATCAAAAAAATATTGACAACATAAAAAACTTTGTGTTATACTTGTA
ACGCTACATGGAGATTAACTCAATCTAGCTAGAGAGGCTTTACACTTTATGCTTCCGGCTCGTATAATGT
GTGGAATTGTGAGCGGATAACAATTTCACACAGGAAACAGCTATGACCATGATTACGGATTCACTGGAAC
TCTAGACCAAAGAGAGGACACAATGCAGGGTTCTGTGACAGAGTTTCTAAAACCGCGCCTGGTTGATATC
GAGCAAGTGAGTTCGACGCACGCCAAGGTGACCCTTGAGCCTTTAGAGCGTGGCTTTGGCCATACTCTGG
GTAACGCACTGCGCCGTATTCTGCTCTCATCGATGCCGGGTTGCGCGGTGACCGAGGTTGAGATTGATGG
TGTACTACATGAGTACAGCACCAAAGAAGGCGTTCAGGAAGATATCCTGGAAATCCTGCTCAACCTGAAA
GGGCTGGCGGTGAGAGTTCAGGGCAAAGATGAAGTTATTCTTACCTTGAATAAATCTGGCATTGGCCCTG
TGACTGCAGCCGATATCACCCACGACGGTGATGTCGAAATCGTCAAGCCGCAGCACGTGATCTGCCACCT
GACCGATGAGAACGCGTCTATTAGCATGCGTATCAAAGTTCAGCGCGGTCGTGGTTATGTGCCGGCTTCT
ACCCGAATTCATTCGGAAGAAGATGAGCGCCCAATCGGCCGTCTGCTGGTCGACGCATGCTACAGCCCTG
TGGAGCGTATTGCCTACAATGTTGAAGCAGCGCGTGTAGAACAGCGTACCGACCTGGACAAGCTGGTCAT
CGAAATGGAAACCAACGGCACAATCGATCCTGAAGAGGCGATTCGTCGTGCGGCAACCATTCTGGCTGAA
CAACTGGAAGCTTTCGTTGACTTACGTGATGTACGTCAGCCTGAAGTGAAAGAAGAGAAACCAGAGGCGG
CCGCAGCAAGCACCGAAGAAAAATGGGCACGTCTGGCACGTCGTATTGCAGGCGCAGGCGGTGTTACCCT
GGATGGTTTTGGTTGAGGATCCTCTACGCCGGACGCACTCGGTTCCAAAAAAAAAAAAAAAGACGCTGAA
AAGCGTCTTTTTTTTTTTTGGTCCCCACTGGAGCACCTCAAAAACACCATCATACACTAAATCAGTAAGT
T
Features (pLannotate 1.2.2; 22 found; start..end, strand, type, name):
    133..235     +  promoter       cat promoter: promoter of the E. coli cat gene encoding chloramphenicol acetyltransferase
    236..895     +  CDS            CmR: chloramphenicol acetyltransferase; cat; confers resistance to chloramphenicol
   1194..1268    -  CDS            YPB2_ECOLX (fragment): Protein predicted: Swiss-Prot protein existence level 4. From Escherichia coli.
   1282..1746    -  CDS            ASF1B (fragment): ASF1B_HUMAN - Experimental evidence at protein level: Swiss-Prot protein existence level 1. Histone chaperone that facilitates histone deposition and histone exchange and removal during nucleosome assembly and disassembly. Cooperates with chromatin assembly factor 1 (CAF-1) to promote replication-dependent chromatin assembly. Does not participate in replication-independent nucleosome deposition which is mediated by ASF1A and HIRA. Required for spermatogenesis. From Homo sapiens (Human).
   1756..2466    -  CDS            λ repressor: phage λ repressor; cI
   2487..2503    -  protein_bind   lac operator: The lac repressor binds to the lac operator to inhibit transcription in E. coli. This inhibition can be relieved by adding lactose or isopropyl-β-D-thiogalactopyranoside (IPTG). lac repressor encoded by lacI
   2511..2541    -  promoter       lac UV5 promoter: E. coli lac promoter with an "up" mutation
   2569..2592    -  promoter       tet promoter (fragment): E. coli promoter for tetracycline efflux protein gene
   2697..2738    -  CDS            S-Tag (fragment): affinity and epitope tag derived from pancreatic ribonuclease A
   2893..2913    +  promoter       lac UV5 promoter (fragment): E. coli lac promoter with an "up" mutation
   2946..3662    +  CDS            EGFP: EGFP is a basic (constitutively fluorescent) green fluorescent protein published in 1996, derived from Aequorea victoria. It is reported to be a rapidly-maturing weak dimer with moderate acid sensitivity.
   3688..4497    +  CDS            KanR: aminoglycoside phosphotransferase; aph(3')-Ia; confers resistance to kanamycin in bacteria or G418 (Geneticin®) in eukaryotes
   4513..4570    -  promoter       AmpR promoter (fragment): bla
   4596..5049    -  rep_origin     f1 ori (sequence partly withheld): f1 bacteriophage origin of replication; arrow indicates direction of (+) strand synthesis
   5116..5143    -  terminator     T7Te terminator: phage T7 early transcription terminator
   5213..5758    +  rep_origin     p15A ori: Plasmids containing the medium-copy-number p15A origin of replication can be propagated in E. coli cells that contain a second plasmid with the ColE1 origin.
   5846..5886    +  rep_origin     RSF ori (fragment): Plasmids containing the RSF 1030 origin of replication can be propagated in E. coli cells that contain additional plasmids with compatible origins.
   5998..6028    +  promoter       lac UV5 promoter: E. coli lac promoter with an "up" mutation
   6036..6052    +  protein_bind   lac operator: The lac repressor binds to the lac operator to inhibit transcription in E. coli. This inhibition can be relieved by adding lactose or isopropyl-β-D-thiogalactopyranoside (IPTG). lac repressor encoded by lacI
   6072..6096    +  CDS            lacZα (fragment): LacZα fragment of β-galactosidase; lacZ fragment
   6122..6865    +  CDS            rpoA (fragment): RPOA_ECO24 - Experimental evidence at protein level: Swiss-Prot protein existence level 1. DNA-dependent RNA polymerase catalyzes the transcription of DNA into RNA using the four ribonucleoside triphosphates as substrates. From Escherichia coli O139:H28 (strain E24377A / ETEC).
   7034..12      -  mobile_element IS1 (fragment) (across the origin): prokaryotic transposable element IS1
