[The description below was written by a language model from this plasmid's Addgene catalogue record and pLannotate feature annotations shown in this document.]
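Description:
VN1335 pB2Hws_v9_cI-Asf1B+rpoA-IP4 is a single-plasmid quantitative bacterial two-hybrid (qB2H) construct built on a pAC backbone for expression in E. coli. It replicates from a p15A origin (catalogued as low copy), also carries an f1 phage origin, and is selected with chloramphenicol through a cat promoter–CmR cassette. The record specifies a dedicated host strain (SB39) for propagation.

The plasmid encodes both hybrid partners and, according to the feature table, the reporter as well. In one transcription unit, a lacUV5 promoter with a lac operator drives the phage λ cI repressor fused in frame to human ASF1B (a histone chaperone; 483 bp insert cloned between Acc65I and SacI), providing the DNA-bound "bait". In a second unit, listed as under lpp+lacUV5 control, with a lacUV5 promoter and lac operator annotated upstream, a fragment of the RNA polymerase α subunit (rpoA) is fused to IP4, a short 93 bp synthetic insert cloned NotI–BamHI; IP4 itself is not annotated in the table. The catalogue lists the fusion tag on IP4 as "cI_E34P-rpoA", whereas the plasmid name and annotation place cI on Asf1B and rpoA on IP4. Both units should be IPTG-responsive.

The annotation also shows a partial lacUV5 promoter upstream of EGFP followed by KanR. In this type of assay, interaction between the cI- and rpoA-fused partners recruits RNA polymerase to a weak promoter, so fluorescence and kanamycin resistance report the interaction; the record notes that kanamycin resistance depends on interaction strength. The construct serves to assess the Asf1B–IP4 interaction quantitatively.
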