Addgene plasmid #235108: VN1335 pB2Hws_v9_cI-Asf1B+rpoA-IP4
Purpose: Quantitative bacterial two-hybrid (qB2H). Expresses Asf1B and IP4.
Depositing lab: Oscar Ramos. Depositing organization: Commissariat Energie Atomique (CEA), Saclay. Publication: Optimized Quantitative Bacterial Two-Hybrid (qB2H) for Protein-Protein Interaction Assessment. Guyot A, Maillard E, Ferreira-Pinto K, Plancon-Arnould L, Nadaradjane AA, Guerois R, Ochsenbein F, Martin L, Ramos OHP. Comput Struct Biotechnol J. 2026 May 25;35(1):0098. doi: 10.34133/csbj.0098. eCollection 2026. PubMed 42199375.
Backbone
  Vector backbone: pAC
  Backbone size w/o insert (bp): 6519
  Vector type: Bacterial Expression, Synthetic Biology ; Quantitative bacterial two-hybrid (qB2H)
Growth in bacteria
  Bacterial resistance: Chloramphenicol, 25 μg/mL
  Growth temperature: 37°C
  Growth strain: SB39 (Addgene #235121)
  Growth instructions: Resistant to kanamycin (dependent on the interaction strength)
  Copy number: Low Copy
Gene/Insert 1
  Gene/Insert name: Asf1B (alt names: Anti-silencing function protein 1 homolog B; CCG1-interacting factor A-II)
  Species: H. sapiens (human)
  Insert size (bp): 483
  Entrez Gene: ASF1B (a.k.a. CIA-II)
  Promoter: lacUV5
  Cloning method: Restriction Enzyme; 5′ cloning site Acc65I (not destroyed); 3′ cloning site SacI (not destroyed)
  Sequencing primers: 5′ GATCAGGGATAGCGGTCAGG; 3′ TCCCCGTGGAGGTAATAATTGAC
Gene/Insert 2
  Gene/Insert name: IP4
  Species: Synthetic
  Insert size (bp): 93
  Promoter: lpp+lacUV5
  Tag / fusion protein: cI_E34P-rpoA (N terminal on insert)
  Cloning method: Restriction Enzyme; 5′ cloning site NotI (not destroyed); 3′ cloning site BamHI (not destroyed)
  Sequencing primers: 5′ GAACAGCGTACCGACCTGGAC; 3′ AAGTTGGCCCAGGGCT
Terms and licenses: Academic/Nonprofit Terms; Industry Terms: Not Available to Industry
Depositor comments: Please note that this plasmid may require a unique bacterial strain, so make sure to confirm that you can also obtain the appropriate growth strain. Please contact us or contact our distributors if you have any questions. Please visit https://doi.org/10.1101/2025.10.29.680610 for bioRxiv preprint.
How to cite: VN1335 pB2Hws_v9_cI-Asf1B+rpoA-IP4 was a gift from Oscar Ramos (Addgene plasmid # 235108 ; http://n2t.net/addgene:235108 ; RRID:Addgene_235108)
