>Addgene plasmid #235108 | VN1335 pB2Hws_v9_cI-Asf1B+rpoA-IP4 | depositor partial sequence | sequence record 462566 | cI_E34P-Asf1B
ATGAGCACAAAAAAGAAACCATTAACACAAGAGCAGCTTGAGGACGCACGTCGCCTTAAAGCAATTTATG
AAAAAAAGAAAAATGAACTTGGCTTATCCCAGCCGTCTGTCGCAGACAAGATGGGGATGGGGCAGTCAGG
CGTTGGTGCTTTATTTAATGGCATCAATGCATTAAATGCTTATAACGCCGCATTGCTTGCAAAAATTCTC
AAAGTTAGCGTTGAAGAATTTAGCCCTTCAATCGCCAGAGAAATCTACGAGATGTATGAAGCGGTTAGTA
TGCAGCCGTCACTTAGAAGTGAGTATGAGTACCCTGTTTTTTCTCATGTTCAGGCAGGGATGTTCTCACC
TGAGCTTAGAACCTTTACCAAAGGTGATGCGGAGAGATGGGTAAGCACAACCAAAAAAGCCAGTGATTCT
GCATTCTGGCTTGAGGTTGAAGGTAATTCCATGACCGCACCAACAGGCTCCAAGCCAAGCTTTCCTGACG
GAATGTTAATTCTCGTTGACCCTGAGCAGGCTGTTGAGCCAGGTGATTTCTGCATAGCCAGACTTGGGGG
TGATGAGTTTACCTTCAAGAAACTGATCAGGGATAGCGGTCAGGTGTTTTTACAACCACTAAACCCACAG
TACCCAATGATCCCATGCAATGAGAGTTGTTCCGTTGTGGGGAAAGTTATCGCTAGTCAGTGGCCTGAAG
AGACGTTTGGCGGTACCGCAATGGCGAAAGTCTCGGTGCTGAATGTGGCAGTGCTGGAAAATCCGTCCCC
GTTCCATAGCCCGTTCCGCTTTGAAATCTCGTTTGAATGTTCCGAAGCGCTGGCCGATGACCTGGAATGG
AAAATTATCTATGTGGGCAGCGCGGAATCTGAAGAATTTGATCAGATCCTGGACTCAGTCCTGGTGGGCC
CGGTCCCGGCAGGTCGTCATATGTTTGTTTTCCAAGCAGATGCTCCGAACCCGTCGCTGATTCCGGAAAC
CGACGCAGTTGGTGTCACGGTGGTTCTGATTACCTGCACGTATCACGGCCAGGAATTCATCCGCGTGGGT
TATTACGTTAACAATGAATACCTGAACCCGGAACTGCGTGAAAATCCGCCGATGAAACCGGATTTTAGTC
AGCTGCAACGCAACATTCTGGCATCCAATCCGCGTGTTACCCGCTTCCATATCAATTGGGATAACTGA
