>Addgene plasmid #235108 | VN1335 pB2Hws_v9_cI-Asf1B+rpoA-IP4 | depositor partial sequence | sequence record 462567 | RpoA-IP4
ATGCAGGGTTCTGTGACAGAGTTTCTAAAACCGCGCCTGGTTGATATCGAGCAAGTGAGTTCGACGCACG
CCAAGGTGACCCTTGAGCCTTTAGAGCGTGGCTTTGGCCATACTCTGGGTAACGCACTGCGCCGTATTCT
GCTCTCATCGATGCCGGGTTGCGCGGTGACCGAGGTTGAGATTGATGGTGTACTACATGAGTACAGCACC
AAAGAAGGCGTTCAGGAAGATATCCTGGAAATCCTGCTCAACCTGAAAGGGCTGGCGGTGAGAGTTCAGG
GCAAAGATGAAGTTATTCTTACCTTGAATAAATCTGGCATTGGCCCTGTGACTGCAGCCGATATCACCCA
CGACGGTGATGTCGAAATCGTCAAGCCGCAGCACGTGATCTGCCACCTGACCGATGAGAACGCGTCTATT
AGCATGCGTATCAAAGTTCAGCGCGGTCGTGGTTATGTGCCGGCTTCTACCCGAATTCATTCGGAAGAAG
ATGAGCGCCCAATCGGCCGTCTGCTGGTCGACGCATGCTACAGCCCTGTGGAGCGTATTGCCTACAATGT
TGAAGCAGCGCGTGTAGAACAGCGTACCGACCTGGACAAGCTGGTCATCGAAATGGAAACCAACGGCACA
ATCGATCCTGAAGAGGCGATTCGTCGTGCGGCAACCATTCTGGCTGAACAACTGGAAGCTTTCGTTGACT
TACGTGATGTACGTCAGCCTGAAGTGAAAGAAGAGAAACCAGAGGCGGCCGCAGCAAGCACCGAAGAAAA
ATGGGCACGTCTGGCACGTCGTATTGCAGGCGCAGGCGGTGTTACCCTGGATGGTTTTGGTTGA
